>Addgene plasmid #77388 | CDK1 gRNA (BRDN0001147731) | addgene full sequence | sequence record 187666 | Addgene Assembled Sequence
CCCGGGTGCAAAGATGGATAAAGTTTTAAACAGAGAGGAATCTTTGCAGCTAATGGACCTTCTAGGTCTT
GAAAGGAGTGGGAATTGGCTCCGGTGCCCGTCAGTGGGCAGAGCGCACATCGCCCACAGTCCCCGAGAAG
TTGGGGGGAGGGGTCGGCAATTGATCCGGTGCCTAGAGAAGGTGGCGCGGGGTAAACTGGGAAAGTGATG
TCGTGTACTGGCTCCGCCTTTTTCCCGAGGGTGGGGGAGAACCGTATATAAGTGCAGTAGTCGCCGTGAA
CGTTCTTTTTCGCAACGGGTTTGCCGCCAGAACACAGGTAAGTGCCGTGTGTGGTTCCCGCGGGCCTGGC
CTCTTTACGGGTTATGGCCCTTGCGTGCCTTGAATTACTTCCACCTGGCTGCAGTACGTGATTCTTGATC
CCGAGCTTCGGGTTGGAAGTGGGTGGGAGAGTTCGAGGCCTTGCGCTTAAGGAGCCCCTTCGCCTCGTGC
TTGAGTTGAGGCCTGGCCTGGGCGCTGGGGCCGCCGCGTGCGAATCTGGTGGCACCTTCGCGCCTGTCTC
GCTGCTTTCGATAAGTCTCTAGCCATTTAAAATTTTTGATGACCTGCTGCGACGCTTTTTTTCTGGCAAG
ATAGTCTTGTAAATGCGGGCCAAGATCTGCACACTGGTATTTCGGTTTTTGGGGCCGCGGGCGGCGACGG
GGCCCGTGCGTCCCAGCGCACATGTTCGGCGAGGCGGGGCCTGCGAGCGCGGCCACCGAGAATCGGACGG
GGGTAGTCTCAAGCTGGCCGGCCTGCTCTGGTGCCTGGCCTCGCGCCGCCGTGTATCGCCCCGCCCTGGG
CGGCAAGGCTGGCCCGGTCGGCACCAGTTGCGTGAGCGGAAAGATGGCCGCTTCCCGGCCCTGCTGCAGG
GAGCTCAAAATGGAGGACGCGGCGCTCGGGAGAGCGGGCGGGTGAGTCACCCACACAAAGGAAAAGGGCC
TTTCCGTCCTCAGCCGTCGCTTCATGTGACTCCACGGAGTACCGGGCGCCGTCCAGGCACCTCGATTAGT
TCTCGAGCTTTTGGAGTACGTCGTCTTTAGGTTGGGGGGAGGGGTTTTATGCGATGGAGTTTCCCCACAC
TGAGTGGGTGGAGACTGAAGTTAGGCCAGCTTGGCACTTGATGTAATTCTCCTTGGAATTTGCCCTTTTT
GAGTTTGGATCTTGGTTCATTCTCAAGCCTCAGACAGTGGTTCAAAGTTTTTTTCTTCCATTTCAGGTGT
CGTGACGTACGGCCACCATGACCGAGTACAAGCCCACGGTGCGCCTCGCCACCCGCGACGACGTCCCCAG
GGCCGTACGCACCCTCGCCGCCGCGTTCGCCGACTACCCCGCCACGCGCCACACCGTCGATCCGGACCGC
CACATCGAGCGGGTCACCGAGCTGCAAGAACTCTTCCTCACGCGCGTCGGGCTCGACATCGGCAAGGTGT
GGGTCGCGGACGACGGCGCCGCCGTGGCGGTCTGGACCACGCCGGAGAGCGTCGAAGCGGGGGCGGTGTT
CGCCGAGATCGGCCCGCGCATGGCCGAGTTGAGCGGTTCCCGGCTGGCCGCGCAGCAACAGATGGAAGGC
CTCCTGGCGCCGCACCGGCCCAAGGAGCCCGCGTGGTTCCTGGCCACCGTCGGAGTCTCGCCCGACCACC
AGGGCAAGGGTCTGGGCAGCGCCGTCGTGCTCCCCGGAGTGGAGGCGGCCGAGCGCGCCGGGGTGCCCGC
CTTCCTGGAGACCTCCGCGCCCCGCAACCTCCCCTTCTACGAGCGGCTCGGCTTCACCGTCACCGCCGAC
GTCGAGGTGCCCGAAGGACCGCGCACCTGGTGCATGACCCGCAAGCCCGGTGCCTGAACGCGTTAAGTCG
ACAATCAACCTCTGGATTACAAAATTTGTGAAAGATTGACTGGTATTCTTAACTATGTTGCTCCTTTTAC
GCTATGTGGATACGCTGCTTTAATGCCTTTGTATCATGCTATTGCTTCCCGTATGGCTTTCATTTTCTCC
TCCTTGTATAAATCCTGGTTGCTGTCTCTTTATGAGGAGTTGTGGCCCGTTGTCAGGCAACGTGGCGTGG
TGTGCACTGTGTTTGCTGACGCAACCCCCACTGGTTGGGGCATTGCCACCACCTGTCAGCTCCTTTCCGG
GACTTTCGCTTTCCCCCTCCCTATTGCCACGGCGGAACTCATCGCCGCCTGCCTTGCCCGCTGCTGGACA
GGGGCTCGGCTGTTGGGCACTGACAATTCCGTGGTGTTGTCGGGGAAATCATCGTCCTTTCCTTGGCTGC
TCGCCTGTGTTGCCACCTGGATTCTGCGCGGGACGTCCTTCTGCTACGTCCCTTCGGCCCTCAATCCAGC
GGACCTTCCTTCCCGCGGCCTGCTGCCGGCTCTGCGGCCTCTTCCGCGTCTTCGCCTTCGCCCTCAGACG
AGTCGGATCTCCCTTTGGGCCGCCTCCCCGCGTCGACTTTAAGACCAATGACTTACAAGGCAGCTGTAGA
TCTTAGCCACTTTTTAAAAGAAAAGGGGGGACTGGAAGGGCTAATTCACTCCCAACGAAGACAAGATCTG
CTTTTTGCTTGTACTGGGTCTCTCTGGTTAGACCAGATCTGAGCCTGGGAGCTCTCTGGCTAACTAGGGA
ACCCACTGCTTAAGCCTCAATAAAGCTTGCCTTGAGTGCTTCAAGTAGTGTGTGCCCGTCTGTTGTGTGA
CTCTGGTAACTAGAGATCCCTCAGACCCTTTTAGTCAGTGTGGAAAATCTCTAGCAGTACGTATAGTAGT
TCATGTCATCTTATTATTCAGTATTTATAACTTGCAAAGAAATGAATATCAGAGAGTGAGAGGAACTTGT
TTATTGCAGCTTATAATGGTTACAAATAAAGCAATAGCATCACAAATTTCACAAATAAAGCATTTTTTTC
ACTGCATTCTAGTTGTGGTTTGTCCAAACTCATCAATGTATCTTATCATGTCTGGCTCTAGCTATCCCGC
CCCTAACTCCGCCCATCCCGCCCCTAACTCCGCCCAGTTCCGCCCATTCTCCGCCCCATGGCTGACTAAT
TTTTTTTATTTATGCAGAGGCCGAGGCCGCCTCGGCCTCTGAGCTATTCCAGAAGTAGTGAGGAGGCTTT
TTTGGAGGCCTAGGGACGTACCCAATTCGCCCTATAGTGAGTCGTATTACGCGCGCTCACTGGCCGTCGT
TTTACAACGTCGTGACTGGGAAAACCCTGGCGTTACCCAACTTAATCGCCTTGCAGCACATCCCCCTTTC
GCCAGCTGGCGTAATAGCGAAGAGGCCCGCACCGATCGCCCTTCCCAACAGTTGCGCAGCCTGAATGGCG
AATGGG
[124 nt withheld, positions 3367-3490]
C
[91 nt withheld, positions 3492-3582]
A
[49 nt withheld, positions 3584-3632]
CCTTTGACGTTGGAGTCCACGTTCTTT
[37 nt withheld, positions 3660-3696]
ACCCTATCTCGGTCTATTCTTTTGATTTATAAGGGATTTTGCCGATTTCGGCCTATTGGTTAAAAAATGA
GCTGATTTAACAAAAATTTAACGCGAATTTTAACAAAATATTAACGCTTACAATTTAGGTGGCACTTTTC
GGGGAAATGTGCGCGGAACCCCTATTTGTTTATTTTTCTAAATACATTCAAATATGTATCCGCTCATGAG
ACAATAACCCTGATAAATGCTTCAATAATATTGAAAAAGGAAGAGTATGAGTATTCAACATTTCCGTGTC
GCCCTTATTCCCTTTTTTGCGGCATTTTGCCTTCCTGTTTTTGCTCACCCAGAAACGCTGGTGAAAGTAA
AAGATGCTGAAGATCAGTTGGGTGCACGAGTGGGTTACATCGAACTGGATCTCAACAGCGGTAAGATCCT
TGAGAGTTTTCGCCCCGAAGAACGTTTTCCAATGATGAGCACTTTTAAAGTTCTGCTATGTGGCGCGGTA
TTATCCCGTATTGACGCCGGGCAAGAGCAACTCGGTCGCCGCATACACTATTCTCAGAATGACTTGGTTG
AGTACTCACCAGTCACAGAAAAGCATCTTACGGATGGCATGACAGTAAGAGAATTATGCAGTGCTGCCAT
AACCATGAGTGATAACACTGCGGCCAACTTACTTCTGACAACGATCGGAGGACCGAAGGAGCTAACCGCT
TTTTTGCACAACATGGGGGATCATGTAACTCGCCTTGATCGTTGGGAACCGGAGCTGAATGAAGCCATAC
CAAACGACGAGCGTGACACCACGATGCCTGTAGCAATGGCAACAACGTTGCGCAAACTATTAACTGGCGA
ACTACTTACTCTAGCTTCCCGGCAACAATTAATAGACTGGATGGAGGCGGATAAAGTTGCAGGACCACTT
CTGCGCTCGGCCCTTCCGGCTGGCTGGTTTATTGCTGATAAATCTGGAGCCGGTGAGCGTGGGTCTCGCG
GTATCATTGCAGCACTGGGGCCAGATGGTAAGCCCTCCCGTATCGTAGTTATCTACACGACGGGGAGTCA
GGCAACTATGGATGAACGAAATAGACAGATCGCTGAGATAGGTGCCTCACTGATTAAGCATTGGTAACTG
TCAGACCAAGTTTACTCATATATACTTTAGATTGATTTAAAACTTCATTTTTAATTTAAAAGGATCTAGG
TGAAGATCCTTTTTGATAATCTCATGACCAAAATCCCTTAACGTGAGTTTTCGTTCCACTGAGCGTCAGA
CCCCGTAGAAAAGATCAAAGGATCTTCTTGAGATCCTTTTTTTCTGCGCGTAATCTGCTGCTTGCAAACA
AAAAAACCACCGCTACCAGCGGTGGTTTGTTTGCCGGATCAAGAGCTACCAACTCTTTTTCCGAAGGTAA
CTGGCTTCAGCAGAGCGCAGATACCAAATACTGTTCTTCTAGTGTAGCCGTAGTTAGGCCACCACTTCAA
GAACTCTGTAGCACCGCCTACATACCTCGCTCTGCTAATCCTGTTACCAGTGGCTGCTGCCAGTGGCGAT
AAGTCGTGTCTTACCGGGTTGGACTCAAGACGATAGTTACCGGATAAGGCGCAGCGGTCGGGCTGAACGG
GGGGTTCGTGCACACAGCCCAGCTTGGAGCGAACGACCTACACCGAACTGAGATACCTACAGCGTGAGCT
ATGAGAAAGCGCCACGCTTCCCGAAGGGAGAAAGGCGGACAGGTATCCGGTAAGCGGCAGGGTCGGAACA
GGAGAGCGCACGAGGGAGCTTCCAGGGGGAAACGCCTGGTATCTTTATAGTCCTGTCGGGTTTCGCCACC
TCTGACTTGAGCGTCGATTTTTGTGATGCTCGTCAGGGGGGCGGAGCCTATGGAAAAACGCCAGCAACGC
GGCCTTTTTACGGTTCCTGGCCTTTTGCTGGCCTTTTGCTCACATGTTCTTTCCTGCGTTATCCCCTGAT
TCTGTGGATAACCGTATTACCGCCTTTGAGTGAGCTGATACCGCTCGCCGCAGCCGAACGACCGAGCGCA
GCGAGTCAGTGAGCGAGGAAGCGGAAGAGCGCCCAATACGCAAACCGCCTCTCCCCGCGCGTTGGCCGAT
TCATTAATGCAGCTGGCACGACAGGTTTCCCGACTGGAAAGCGGGCAGTGAGCGCAACGCAATTAATGTG
AGTTAGCTCACTCATTAGGCACCCCAGGCTTTACACTTTATGCTTCCGGCTCGTATGTTGTGTGGAATTG
TGAGCGGATAACAATTTCACACAGGAAACAGCTATGACCATGATTACGCCAAGCGCGCAATTAACCCTCA
CTAAAGGGAACAAAAGCTGGAGCTGCAAGCTTAATGTAGTCTTATGCAATACTCTTGTAGTCTTGCAACA
TGGTAACGATGAGTTAGCAACATGCCTTACAAGGAGAGAAAAAGCACCGTGCATGCCGATTGGTGGAAGT
AAGGTGGTACGATCGTGCCTTATTAGGAAGGCAACAGACGGGTCTGACATGGATTGGACGAACCACTGAA
TTGCCGCATTGCAGAGATATTGTATTTAAGTGCCTAGCTCGATACATAAACGGGTCTCTCTGGTTAGACC
AGATCTGAGCCTGGGAGCTCTCTGGCTAACTAGGGAACCCACTGCTTAAGCCTCAATAAAGCTTGCCTTG
AGTGCTTCAAGTAGTGTGTGCCCGTCTGTTGTGTGACTCTGGTAACTAGAGATCCCTCAGACCCTTTTAG
TCAGTGTGGAAAATCTCTAGCAGTGGCGCCCGAACAGGGACTTGAAAGCGAAAGGGAAACCAGAGGAGCT
CTCTCGACGCAGGACTCGGCTTGCTGAAGCGCGCACGGCAAGAGGCGAGGGGCGGCGACTGGTGAGTACG
CCAAAAATTTTGACTAGCGGAGGCTAGAAGGAGAGAGATGGGTGCGAGAGCGTCAGTATTAAGCGGGGGA
GAATTAGATCGCGATGGGAAAAAATTCGGTTAAGGCCAGGGGGAAAGAAAAAATATAAATTAAAACATAT
AGTATGGGCAAGCAGGGAGCTAGAACGATTCGCAGTTAATCCTGGCCTGTTAGAAACATCAGAAGGCTGT
AGACAAATACTGGGACAGCTACAACCATCCCTTCAGACAGGATCAGAAGAACTTAGATCATTATATAATA
CAGTAGCAACCCTCTATTGTGTGCATCAAAGGATAGAGATAAAAGACACCAAGGAAGCTTTAGACAAGAT
AGAGGAAGAGCAAAACAAAAGTAAGACCACCGCACAGCAAGCGGCCGCTGATCTTCAGACCTGGAGGAGG
AGATATGAGGGACAATTGGAGAAGTGAATTATATAAATATAAAGTAGTAAAAATTGAACCATTAGGAGTA
GCACCCACCAAGGCAAAGAGAAGAGTGGTGCAGAGAGAAAAAAGAGCAGTGGGAATAGGAGCTTTGTTCC
TTGGGTTCTTGGGAGCAGCAGGAAGCACTATGGGCGCAGCGTCAATGACGCTGACGGTACAGGCCAGACA
ATTATTGTCTGGTATAGTGCAGCAGCAGAACAATTTGCTGAGGGCTATTGAGGCGCAACAGCATCTGTTG
CAACTCACAGTCTGGGGCATCAAGCAGCTCCAGGCAAGAATCCTGGCTGTGGAAAGATACCTAAAGGATC
AACAGCTCCTGGGGATTTGGGGTTGCTCTGGAAAACTCATTTGCACCACTGCTGTGCCTTGGAATGCTAG
TTGGAGTAATAAATCTCTGGAACAGATTTGGAATCACACGACCTGGATGGAGTGGGACAGAGAAATTAAC
AATTACACAAGCTTAATACACTCCTTAATTGAAGAATCGCAAAACCAGCAAGAAAAGAATGAACAAGAAT
TATTGGAATTAGATAAATGGGCAAGTTTGTGGAATTGGTTTAACATAACAAATTGGCTGTGGTATATAAA
ATTATTCATAATGATAGTAGGAGGCTTGGTAGGTTTAAGAATAGTTTTTGCTGTACTTTCTATAGTGAAT
AGAGTTAGGCAGGGATATTCACCATTATCGTTTCAGACCCACCTCCCAACCCCGAGGGGACCCAGAGAGG
GCCTATTTCCCATGATTCCTTCATATTTGCATATACGATACAAGGCTGTTAGAGAGATAATTAGAATTAA
TTTGACTGTAAACACAAAGATATTAGTACAAAATACGTGACGTAGAAAGTAATAATTTCTTGGGTAGTTT
GCAGTTTTAAAATTATGTTTTAAAATGGACTATCATATGCTTACCGTAACTTGAAAGTATTTCGATTTCT
TGGCTTTATATATCTTGTGGAAAGGACGAAACACCGACCCTTATACACAACTCCATGTTTTAGAGCTAGA
AATAGCAAGTTAAAATAAGGCTAGTCCGTTATCAACTTGAAAAAGTGGCACCGAGTCGGTGCTTTTTTAA
GCTTGGCGTAACTAGATCTTGAGACAAATGGCAGTATTCATCCACAATTTTAAAAGAAAAGGGGGGATTG
GGGGGTACAGTGCAGGGGAAAGAATAGTAGACATAATAGCAACAGACATACAAACTAAAGAATTACAAAA
ACAAATTACAAAAATTCAAAATTTTCGGGTTTATTACAGGGACAGCAGAGATCCACTTTGGCGCCGGCTC
GAGGGGG
Features (pLannotate 1.2.2; 29 found; start..end, strand, type, name):
     14..80      +  CDS            small t antigen (fragment): SV40 (simian virus 40) small t antigen
    106..317     +  promoter       EF-1α core promoter: core promoter for human elongation factor EF-1α
    318..1256    +  intron         EF-1α intron A: intron upstream of the start codon of human EF-1α
   1278..1877    +  CDS            PuroR (fragment): puromycin N-acetyltransferase; pac from Streptomyces; confers resistance to puromycin
   1893..2481    +  misc_feature   WPRE: woodchuck hepatitis virus posttranscriptional regulatory element
   2532..2551    +  misc_feature   cPPT/CTS (fragment): central polypurine tract and central termination sequence of HIV-1
   2553..2786    +  LTR            3' LTR (ΔU3): self-inactivating 3' long terminal repeat (LTR) from HIV-1
   2864..2985    +  polyA_signal   SV40 poly(A) signal: SV40 polyadenylation signal
   3025..3160    +  rep_origin     SV40 ori: SV40 origin of replication
   3181..3199    -  promoter       T7 promoter: promoter for bacteriophage T7 RNA polymerase
   3207..3362    +  CDS            lacZα (fragment): LacZα fragment of β-galactosidase; lacZ fragment
   3367..3795    +  rep_origin     f1 ori (sequence partly withheld): f1 bacteriophage origin of replication; arrow indicates direction of (+) strand synthesis
   3848..3952    +  promoter       AmpR promoter: bla
   3953..4813    +  CDS            AmpR: β-lactamase; bla; confers resistance to ampicillin, carbenicillin, and related antibiotics
   4984..5572    +  rep_origin     ori: high-copy-number ColE1/pMB1/pBR322/pUC origin of replication
   5755..5847    +  CDS            lacI (fragment): lac repressor; lacI; The lac repressor binds to the lac operator to inhibit transcription in E. coli. This inhibition can be relieved by adding lactose or isopropyl-β-D-thiogalactopyranoside (IPTG).
   5860..5881    +  protein_bind   CAP binding site: CAP binding activates transcription in the presence of cAMP. E. coli catabolite activator protein
   5896..5926    +  promoter       lac promoter: promoter for the E. coli lac operon
   5934..5950    +  protein_bind   lac operator: The lac repressor binds to the lac operator to inhibit transcription in E. coli. This inhibition can be relieved by adding lactose or isopropyl-β-D-thiogalactopyranoside (IPTG). lac repressor encoded by lacI
   5995..6013    +  promoter       T3 promoter: promoter for bacteriophage T3 RNA polymerase
   6041..6267    +  promoter       RSV promoter: Rous sarcoma virus enhancer/promoter
   6268..6448    +  LTR            5' LTR (truncated): truncated 5' long terminal repeat (LTR) from HIV-1
   6495..6620    +  misc_feature   HIV-1 Ψ: packaging signal of human immunodeficiency virus type 1
   6604..6967    +  CDS            HIV-1 gag (fragment): gag protein from human immunodeficiency virus 1; gag
   7113..7346    +  misc_feature   RRE: The Rev response element (RRE) of HIV-1 allows for Rev-dependent mRNA export from the nucleus to the cytoplasm.
   7723..7749    +  CDS            Rev (fragment): human immunodeficiency virus 1 (HIV-1) Rev protein; rev; enhances nuclear export of unspliced and incompletely spliced viral mRNAs
   7753..7993    +  promoter       U6 promoter: RNA polymerase III promoter for human U6 snRNA
   8023..8098    +  misc_RNA       gRNA scaffold: guide RNA scaffold for the Streptococcus pyogenes CRISPR/Cas9 system
   8154..8271    +  misc_feature   cPPT/CTS: central polypurine tract and central termination sequence of HIV-1
