[The description below was written by a language model from this plasmid's Addgene catalogue record and pLannotate feature annotations shown in this document.]
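Description:
CDK1 gRNA (BRDN0001147731) is a third-generation lentiviral guide RNA plasmid built on the lentiGuide-Puro backbone and designed to direct Streptococcus pyogenes Cas9 to the human CDK1 gene (also known as CDC2). It is maintained in E. coli as a high-copy plasmid through a ColE1/pUC-type origin with ampicillin selection from the β-lactamase gene. The backbone also carries an f1 origin, an SV40 origin and poly(A) signal, and remnants of lac and phage promoter elements.

The lentiviral transfer cassette begins with an RSV promoter fused to a truncated HIV-1 5' LTR, which makes genomic RNA production Tat-independent. It continues with the Ψ packaging signal, a partial gag sequence, the Rev response element and a cPPT/CTS, and ends with a self-inactivating ΔU3 3' LTR. Within this unit, a human U6 RNA polymerase III promoter drives the CDK1-specific spacer joined to the gRNA scaffold. Downstream, the EF-1α core promoter with its intron A expresses puromycin N-acetyltransferase, followed by a WPRE to enhance transcript expression, so transduced mammalian cells can be selected with puromycin.

The depositor notes that the guide was designed against several CDK1 reference transcripts. The plasmid does not encode Cas9, so it must be used with a separate Cas9 vector such as lentiCas9-Blast or in cells that already express Cas9. It belongs to a human kinome gRNA collection associated with work on optimized sgRNA design, and it is suited to targeting CDK1 in Cas9-expressing human cells after lentiviral delivery. The cloning method is not recorded.
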