Addgene plasmid #77388: CDK1 gRNA (BRDN0001147731)
Purpose: 3rd generation lentiviral gRNA plasmid targeting human CDK1
Depositing lab: John Doench & David Root. Depositing organization: Broad Institute. Publication: Optimized sgRNA design to maximize activity and minimize off-target effects of CRISPR-Cas9. Doench JG, Fusi N, Sullender M, Hegde M, Vaimberg EW, Donovan KF, Smith I, Tothova Z, Wilen C, Orchard R, Virgin HW, Listgarten J, Root DE. Nat Biotechnol. 2016 Jan 18. doi: 10.1038/nbt.3437. PubMed 26780180.
Backbone
  Vector backbone: lentiGuide-Puro
  Backbone manufacturer: Zhang Lab (Addgene plasmid # 52963)
  Vector type: Mammalian Expression, Lentiviral, CRISPR
  Selectable markers: Puromycin
Growth in bacteria
  Bacterial resistance: Ampicillin, 100 μg/mL
  Growth temperature: 37°C
  Growth strain: DH5alpha
  Copy number: High Copy
Gene/Insert
  Gene/Insert name: CDK1 (alt names: CDK1; NM_001170406.1)
  gRNA/shRNA sequence: ACCCTTATACACAACTCCAT
  Species: H. sapiens (human)
  Entrez Gene: CDK1 (a.k.a. CDC2, CDC28A, P34CDC2)
  Promoter: hU6
  Cloning method: Unknown
  Sequencing primers: 5′ U6-F; 3′ pS2-R
Terms and licenses: Academic/Nonprofit Terms; Industry Terms: Not Available to Industry
Depositor comments: The gRNA was designed to target the following Genbank reference sequence(s): NM_001170406.1,NM_001170407.1,NM_001786.4,NM_033379.4. Note that this plasmid does NOT contain Cas9. It should be used in conjunction with lentiCas9-Blast (Addgene #52962) or otherwise with cell lines already expressing Cas9. Browse the full kinome gRNA library at http://www.addgene.org/pooled-library/broadgpp-human-kinome/ or visit http://www.broadinstitute.org/rnai/public/ for detailed protocols and information.
How to cite: CDK1 gRNA (BRDN0001147731) was a gift from John Doench & David Root (Addgene plasmid # 77388 ; http://n2t.net/addgene:77388 ; RRID:Addgene_77388)
