>Addgene plasmid #77388 | CDK1 gRNA (BRDN0001147731) | depositor partial sequence | sequence record 144848 | Target Sequence
ACCCTTATACACAACTCCAT
