>Addgene plasmid #77388 | CDK1 gRNA (BRDN0001147731) | addgene partial sequence | sequence record 187665 | hU6-F
GTAGAAAGTAATAATTTCTTGGGTAGTTTGCAGTTTTAAAATTATGTTTTAAAATGGACTATCATATGCT
TACCGTAACTTGAAAGTATTTCGATTTCTTGGCTTTATATATCTTGTGGAAAGGACGAAACACCGACCCT
TATACACAACTCCATGTTTTAGAGCTAGAAATAGCAAGTTAAAATAAGGCTAGTCCGTTATCAACTTGAA
AAAGTGGCACCGAGTCGGTGCTTTTTTAAGCTTGGCGTAACTAGATCTTGAGACAAATGGCAGTATTCAT
CCACAATTTTAAAAGAAAAGGGGGGATTGGGGGGTACAGTGCAGGGGAAAGAATAGTAGACATAATAGCA
ACAGACATACAAACTAAAGAATTACAAAAACAAATTACAAAAATTCAAAATTTTCGGGTTTATTACAGGG
ACAGCAGAGATCCACTTTGGCGCCGGCTCGAGGGGGCCCGGGTGCAAAGATGGATAAAGTTTTAAACAGA
GAGGAATCTTTGCAGCTAATGGACCTTCTAGGTCTTGAAAGGAGTGGGAATTGGCTCCGGTGCCCGTCAG
TGGGCAGAGC
